>Addgene plasmid #122551 | pAd5-B1 | depositor full sequence | sequence record 318560 | Ad5 1-3759
GCCCCTGCAGCCGAATTATATTATTTTTGCCAAATAATTTTTAACAAAAGCTCTGAAGTCTTCTTCATTT
AAATTCTTAGATGATACTTCATCTGGAAAATTGTCCCAATTAGTAGCATCACGCTGTGAGTAAGTTCTAA
ACCATTTTTTTATTGTTGTATTATCTCTAATCTTACTACTCGATGAGTTTTCGGTATTATCTCTATTTTT
AACTTGGAGCAGGTTCCATTCATTGTTTTTTTCATCATAGTGAATAAAATCAACTGCTTTAACACTTGTG
CCTGAACACCATATCCATCCGGCGTAATACGACTCACTATAGGGAGAGCGGCCGCCAGATCTTCCGGATG
GCTCGAGTTTTTCAGCAAGATCTTCGAACATCATCAATAATATACCTTATTTTGGATTGAAGCCAATATG
ATAATGAGGGGGTGGAGTTTGTGACGTGGCGCGGGGCGTGGGAACGGGGCGGGTGACGTAGTAGTGTGGC
GGAAGTGTGATGTTGCAAGTGTGGCGGAACACATGTAAGCGACGGATGTGGCAAAAGTGACGTTTTTGGT
GTGCGCCGGTGTACACAGGAAGTGACAATTTTCGCGCGGTTTTAGGCGGATGTTGTAGTAAATTTGGGCG
TAACCGAGTAAGATTTGGCCATTTTCGCGGGAAAACTGAATAAGAGGAAGTGAAATCTGAATAATTTTGT
GTTACTCATAGCGCGTAATATTTGTCTAGGGCCGCGGGGACTTTGACCGTTTACGTGGAGACTCGCCCAG
GTGTTTTTCTCAGGTGTTTTCCGCGTTCCGGGTCAAAGTTGGCGTTTTATTATTATAGTCAGCTGACGTG
TAGTGTATTTATACCCGGTGAGTTCCTCAAGAGGCCACTCTTGAGTGCCAGCGAGTAGAGTTTTCTCCTC
CGAGCCGCTCCGACACCGGGACTGAAAATGAGACATATTATCTGCCACGGAGGTGTTATTACCGAAGAAA
TGGCCGCCAGTCTTTTGGACCAGCTGATCGAAGAGGTACTGGCTGATAATCTTCCACCTCCTAGCCATTT
TGAACCACCTACCCTTCACGAACTGTATGATTTAGACGTGACGGCCCCCGAAGATCCCAACGAGGAGGCG
GTTTCGCAGATTTTTCCCGACTCTGTAATGTTGGCGGTGCAGGAAGGGATTGACTTACTCACTTTTCCGC
CGGCGCCCGGTTCTCCGGAGCCGCCTCACCTTTCCCGGCAGCCCGAGCAGCCGGAGCAGAGAGCCTTGGG
TCCGGTTTCTATGCCAAACCTTGTACCGGAGGTGATCGATCTTACCTGCCACGAGGCTGGCTTTCCACCC
AGTGACGACGAGGATGAAGAGGGTGAGGAGTTTGTGTTAGATTATGTGGAGCACCCCGGGCACGGTTGCA
GGTCTTGTCATTATCACCGGAGGAATACGGGGGACCCAGATATTATGTGTTCGCTTTGCTATATGAGGAC
CTGTGGCATGTTTGTCTACAGTAAGTGAAAATTATGGGCAGTGGGTGATAGAGTGGTGGGTTTGGTGTGG
TAATTTTTTTTTTAATTTTTACAGTTTTGTGGTTTAAAGAATTTTGTATTGTGATTTTTTTAAAAGGTCC
TGTGTCTGAACCTGAGCCTGAGCCCGAGCCAGAACCGGAGCCTGCAAGACCTACCCGCCGTCCTAAAATG
GCGCCTGCTATCCTGAGACGCCCGACATCACCTGTGTCTAGAGAATGCAATAGTAGTACGGATAGCTGTG
ACTCCGGTCCTTCTAACACACCTCCTGAGATACACCCGGTGGTCCCGCTGTGCCCCATTAAACCAGTTGC
CGTGAGAGTTGGTGGGCGTCGCCAGGCTGTGGAATGTATCGAGGACTTGCTTAACGAGCCTGGGCAACCT
TTGGACTTGAGCTGTAAACGCCCCAGGCCATAAGGTGTAAACCTGTGATTGCGTGTGTGGTTAACGCCTT
TGTTTGCTGAATGAGTTGATGTAAGTTTAATAAAGGGTGAGATAATGTTTAACTTGCATGGCGTGTTAAA
TGGGGCGGGGCTTAAAGGGTATATAATGCGCCGTGGGCTAATCTTGGTTACATCTGACCTCATGGAGGCT
TGGGAGTGTTTGGAAGATTTTTCTGCTGTGCGTAACTTGCTGGAACAGAGCTCTAACAGTACCTCTTGGT
TTTGGAGGTTTCTGTGGGGCTCATCCCAGGCAAAGTTAGTCTGCAGAATTAAGGAGGATTACAAGTGGGA
ATTTGAAGAGCTTTTGAAATCCTGTGGTGAGCTGTTTGATTCTTTGAATCTGGGTCACCAGGCGCTTTTC
CAAGAGAAGGTCATCAAGACTTTGGATTTTTCCACACCGGGGCGCGCTGCGGCTGCTGTTGCTTTTTTGA
GTTTTATAAAGGATAAATGGAGCGAAGAAACCCATCTGAGCGGGGGGTACCTGCTGGATTTTCTGGCCAT
GCATCTGTGGAGAGCGGTTGTGAGACACAAGAATCGCCTGCTACTGTTGTCTTCCGTCCGCCCGGCGATA
ATACCGACGGAGGAGCAGCAGCAGCAGCAGGAGGAAGCCAGGCGGCGGCGGCAGGAGCAGAGCCCATGGA
ACCCGAGAGCCGGCCTGGACCCTCGGGAATGAATGTTGTACAGGTGGCTGAACTGTATCCAGAACTGAGA
CGCATTTTGACAATTACAGAGGATGGGCAGGGGCTAAAGGGGGTAAAGAGGGAGCGGGGGGCTTGTGAGG
CTACAGAGGAGGCTAGGAATCTAGCTTTTAGCTTAATGACCAGACACCGTCCTGAGTGTATTACTTTTCA
ACAGATCAAGGATAATTGCGCTAATGAGCTTGATCTGCTGGCGCAGAAGTATTCCATAGAGCAGCTGACC
ACTTACTGGCTGCAGCCAGGGGATGATTTTGAGGAGGCTATTAGGGTATATGCAAAGGTGGCACTTAGGC
CAGATTGCAAGTACAAGATCAGCAAACTTGTAAATATCAGGAATTGTTGCTACATTTCTGGGAACGGGGC
CGAGGTGGAGATAGATACGGAGGATAGGGTGGCCTTTAGATGTAGCATGATAAATATGTGGCCGGGGGTG
CTTGGCATGGACGGGGTGGTTATTATGAATGTAAGGTTTACTGGCCCCAATTTTAGCGGTACGGTTTTCC
TGGCCAATACCAACCTTATCCTACACGGTGTAAGCTTCTATGGGTTTAACAATACCTGTGTGGAAGCCTG
GACCGATGTAAGGGTTCGGGGCTGTGCCTTTTACTGCTGCTGGAAGGGGGTGGTGTGTCGCCCCAAAAGC
AGGGCTTCAATTAAGAAATGCCTCTTTGAAAGGTGTACCTTGGGTATCCTGTCTGAGGGTAACTCCAGGG
TGCGCCACAATGTGGCCTCCGACTGTGGTTGCTTCATGCTAGTGAAAAGCGTGGCTGTGATTAAGCATAA
CATGGTATGTGGCAACTGCGAGGACAGGGCCTCTCAGATGCTGACCTGCTCGGACGGCAACTGTCACCTG
CTGAAGACCATTCACGTAGCCAGCCACTCTCGCAAGGCCTGGCCAGTGTTTGAGCATAACATACTGACCC
GCTGTTCCTTGCATTTGGGTAACAGGAGGGGGGTGTTCCTACCTTACCAATGCAATTTGAGTCACACTAA
GATATTGCTTGAGCCCGAGAGCATGTCCAAGGTGAACCTGAACGGGGTGTTTGACATGACCATGAAGATC
TGGAAGGTGCTGAGGTACGATGAGACCCGCACCAGGTGCAGACCCTGCGAGTGTGGCGGTAAACATATTA
GGAACCAGCCTGTGATGCTGGATGTGACCGAGGAGCTGAGGCCCGATCACTTGGTGCTGGCCTGCACCCG
CGCTGAGTTTGGCTCTAGCGATGAAGATACAGATTGAGGTACTGAAATGTGTGGGCGTGGCTTAAGGGTG
GGAAAGAATATATAAGGTGGGGGTCTTATGTAGTTTTGTATCTGTTTTGCAGCAGCCGCCGCCGCCATGA
GCACCAACTCGTTTGATGGAAGCATTGTGAGCTCATATTTGACAACGCGCATGCCCCCATGGGCCGGGGT
GCGTCAGAATGTGATGGGCTCCAGCATTGATGGTCGCCCCGTCCTGCCCGCAAACTCTACTACCTTGACC
TACGAGATTCGAACATCTTTCTAGAAGATCTCCTACAATATTCTCAGCTGCCATGGAAAATCGATGTTCT
TCTTTTATTCTCTCAAGATTTTCAGGCTGTATATTAAAACTTATATTAAGAACTATGCTAACCACCTCAT
CAGGAACCGTTGTAGGTGGCGTGGGTTTTCTTGGCAATCGACTCTCATGAAAACTACGAGCTAAATATTC
AATATGTTCCTCTTGACCAACTTTATTCTGCATTTTTTTTGAACGAGGTTTAGAGCAAGCTTCAGGAAAC
TGAGACAGGAATTTTATTAAAAATTTAAATTTTGAAGAAAGTTCAGGGTTAATAGCATCCATTTTTTGCT
TTGCAAGTTCCTCAGCATTCTTAACAAAAGACGTCTCTTTTGACATGTTTAAAGTTTAAACCTCCTGTGT
GAAATTATTATCCGCTCATAATTCCACACATTATACGAGCCGGAAGCATAAAGTGTAAAGCCTGGGGTGC
CTAATGAGTGAGCTAACTCACATTAATTGCGTTGCGCTCACTGCCAATTGCTTTCCAGTCGGGAAACCTG
TCGTGCCAGCTGCATTAATGAATCGGCCAACGCGCGGGGAGAGGCGGTTTGCGTATTGGGCGCTCTTCCG
CTTCCTCGCTCACTGACTCGCTGCGCTCGGTCGTTCGGCTGCGGCGAGCGGTATCAGCTCACTCAAAGGC
GGTAATACGGTTATCCACAGAATCAGGGGATAACGCAGGAAAGAACATGTGAGCAAAAGGCCAGCAAAAG
GCCAGGAACCGTAAAAAGGCCGCGTTGCTGGCGTTTTTCCATAGGCTCCGCCCCCCTGACGAGCATCACA
AAAATCGACGCTCAAGTCAGAGGTGGCGAAACCCGACAGGACTATAAAGATACCAGGCGTTTCCCCCTGG
AAGCTCCCTCGTGCGCTCTCCTGTTCCGACCCTGCCGCTTACCGGATACCTGTCCGCCTTTCTCCCTTCG
GGAAGCGTGGCGCTTTCTCATAGCTCACGCTGTAGGTATCTCAGTTCGGTGTAGGTCGTTCGCTCCAAGC
TGGGCTGTGTGCACGAACCCCCCGTTCAGCCCGACCGCTGCGCCTTATCCGGTAACTATCGTCTTGAGTC
CAACCCGGTAAGACACGACTTATCGCCACTGGCAGCAGCCACTGGTAACAGGATTAGCAGAGCGAGGTAT
GTAGGCGGTGCTACAGAGTTCTTGAAGTGGTGGCCTAACTACGGCTACACTAGAAGGACAGTATTTGGTA
TCTGCGCTCTGCTGAAGCCAGTTACCTTCGGAAAAAGAGTTGGTAGCTCTTGATCCGGCAAACAAACCAC
CGCTGGTAGCGGTGGTTTTTTTGTTTGCAAGCAGCAGATTACGCGCAGAAAAAAAGGATCTCAAGAAGAT
CCTTTGATCTTTTCTACGGGGTCTGACGCTCAGTGGAACGAAAACTCACGTTAAGGGATTTTGGTCATGA
GATTATCAAAAAGGATCTTCACCTAGATCCTTTTAAATTAAAAATGAAGTTTTAAATCAATCTAAAGTAT
ATATGAGTAAACTTGGTCTGACAGTTACCAATGCTTAATCAGTGAGGCACCTATCTCAGCGATCTGTCTA
TTTCGTTCATCCATAGTTGCCTGACTCCCCGTCGTGTAGATAACTACGATACGGGAGGGCTTACCATCTG
GCCCCAGTGCTGCAATGATACCGCGAGACCCACGCTCACCGGCTCCAGATTTATCAGCAATAAACCAGCC
AGCCGGAAGGGCCGAGCGCAGAAGTGGTCCTGCAACTTTATCCGCCTCCATCCAGTCTATTAATTGTTGC
CGGGAAGCTAGAGTAAGTAGTTCGCCAGTTAATAGTTTGCGCAACGTTGTTGCCATTGCTACAGGCATCG
TGGTGTCACGCTCGTCGTTTGGTATGGCTTCATTCAGCTCCGGTTCCCAACGATCAAGGCGAGTTACATG
ATCCCCCATGTTGTGCAAAAAAGCGGTTAGCTCCTTCGGTCCTCCGATCGTTGTCAGAAGTAAGTTGGCC
GCAGTGTTATCACTCATGGTTATGGCAGCACTGCATAATTCTCTTACTGTCATGCCATCCGTAAGATGCT
TTTCTGTGACTGGTGAGTACTCAACCAAGTCATTCTGAGAATAGTGTATGCGGCGACCGAGTTGCTCTTG
CCCGGCGTCAATACGGGATAATACCGCGCCACATAGCAGAACTTTAAAAGTGCTCATCATTGGAAAACGT
TCTTCGGGGCGAAAACTCTCAAGGATCTTACCGCTGTTGAGATCCAGTTCGATGTAACCCACTCGTGCAC
CCAACTGATCTTCAGCATCTTTTACTTTCACCAGCGTTTCTGGGTGAGCAAAAACAGGAAGGCAAAATGC
CGCAAAAAAGGGAATAAGGGCGACACGGAAATGTTGAATACTCATACTCTTCCTTTTTCAATATTATTGA
AGCATTTATCAGGGTTATTGTCTCATGAGCGGATACATATTTGAATGTATTTAGAAAAATAAACAAATAG
GGGTTCCGCGCACATTTCCCCGAAAAGTGCCACCTGACGTCTAAGAAACCATTATTATCATGACATTAAC
CTATAAAAATAGGCGTATCACGAGGCC
Features (pLannotate 1.2.2; 14 found; start..end, strand, type, name):
    305..323     +  promoter       T7 promoter: promoter for bacteriophage T7 RNA polymerase
    379..481     +  repeat_region  ITR: inverted terminal repeat of human adenovirus serotype 5 inverted
    569..719     +  misc_signal    Ad5 Ψ: packaging signal for adenovirus serotype 5
    938..1492    +  CDS            E1A_ADE02 (fragment): Experimental evidence at protein level: Swiss-Prot protein existence level 1. Plays a role in viral genome replication by driving entry of quiescent cells into the cell cycle. Stimulation of progression from G1 to S phase allows the virus to efficiently use the cellular DNA replicating machinery to achieve viral genome replication. E1A protein has both transforming and trans-activating activities. Induces the disassembly of the E2F1 transcription factor from RB1 by direct competition for the same binding site on RB1, with subsequent transcriptional activation of E2F1-regulated S-phase genes an
   1594..1920    +  CDS            E1A_ADE05 (fragment): Experimental evidence at protein level: Swiss-Prot protein existence level 1. Plays a role in viral genome replication by driving entry of quiescent cells into the cell cycle. Stimulation of progression from G1 to S phase allows the virus to efficiently use the cellular DNA replicating machinery to achieve viral genome replication. E1A protein has both transforming and trans-activating activities. Induces the disassembly of the E2F1 transcription factor from RB1 by direct competition for the same binding site on RB1, with subsequent transcriptional activation of E2F1-regulated S-phase genes an
   2397..3884    +  CDS            E1B55_ADE05: Experimental evidence at protein level: Swiss-Prot protein existence level 1. Plays a major role to prevent cellular inhibition of viral genome replication. Assembles an SCF-like E3 ubiquitin ligase complex based on the cellular proteins ELOB, ELOC, CUL5 and RBX1, in cooperation with viral E4orf6. This viral RING-type ligase ubiquitinates cellular substrates and targets them to proteasomal degradation: TP53/p53, LIG4, MRE11-RAD50-NBS1 (MRN) complex, ITGA3, DAXX and BLM. Degradation of host TP53/p53 activity is essential for preventing E1A-induced TP53 accumulation that would otherwise lead to
   3987..4136    +  CDS            IX (fragment): CAP9_ADE05 - Experimental evidence at protein level: Swiss-Prot protein existence level 1. Structural component of the virion that acts as a cement protein on the capsid exterior and forms triskelion structures consisting of three molecules that stabilize three hexon trimers at the center of each icosahedral facet and fixes the peripentonal hexons. Dispensable for assembly. During virus entry, recruits the anterograde motor kinesin-1 to the capsid docked at the nuclear pore complex thereby subjecting the docked capsid to a pulling force. The resulting tension leads to capsid disruption, disper
   4146..4526    -  CDS            eco47IR (fragment): T2E7_ECOLX - Protein predicted: Swiss-Prot protein existence level 4. Recognizes the double-stranded sequence GGWCC and cleaves after G-1. From Escherichia coli.
   4579..4609    -  promoter       lac UV5 promoter: E. coli lac promoter with an "up" mutation
   4624..4645    -  protein_bind   CAP binding site: CAP binding activates transcription in the presence of cAMP. E. coli catabolite activator protein
   4670..4753    -  CDS            lacI (fragment): lac repressor; lacI; The lac repressor binds to the lac operator to inhibit transcription in E. coli. This inhibition can be relieved by adding lactose or isopropyl-β-D-thiogalactopyranoside (IPTG).
   4936..5524    -  rep_origin     ori: high-copy-number ColE1/pMB1/pBR322/pUC origin of replication
   5695..6555    -  CDS            AmpR: β-lactamase; bla; confers resistance to ampicillin, carbenicillin, and related antibiotics
   6556..6660    -  promoter       AmpR promoter: bla
