>Addgene plasmid #122551 | pAd5-B1 | addgene full sequence | sequence record 331111 | Addgene NGS Result
GCCCCTGCAGCCGAATTATATTATTTTTGCCAAATAATTTTTAACAAAAGCTCTGAAGTCTTCTTCATTT
AAATTCTTAGATGATACTTCATCTGGAAAATTGTCCCAATTAGTAGCATCACGCTGTGAGTAAGTTCTAA
ACCATTTTTTTATTGTTGTATTATCTCTAATCTTACTACTCGATGAGTTTTCGGTATTATCTCTATTTTT
AACTTGGAGCAGGTTCCATTCATTGTTTTTTTCATCATAGTGAATAAAATCAACTGCTTTAACACTTGTG
CCTGAACACCATATCCATCCGGCGTAATACGACTCACTATAGGGAGAGCGGCCGCCAGATCTTCCGGATG
GCTCGAGTTTTTCAGCAAGATCTTCGAACATCATCAATAATATACCTTATTTTGGATTGAAGCCAATATG
ATAATGAGGGGGTGGAGTTTGTGACGTGGCGCGGGGCGTGGGAACGGGGCGGGTGACGTAGTAGTGTGGC
GGAAGTGTGATGTTGCAAGTGTGGCGGAACACATGTAAGCGACGGATGTGGCAAAAGTGACGTTTTTGGT
GTGCGCCGGTGTACACAGGAAGTGACAATTTTCGCGCGGTTTTAGGCGGATGTTGTAGTAAATTTGGGCG
TAACCGAGTAAGATTTGGCCATTTTCGCGGGAAAACTGAATAAGAGGAAGTGAAATCTGAATAATTTTGT
GTTACTCATAGCGCGTAATATTTGTCTAGGGCCGCGGGGACTTTGACCGTTTACGTGGAGACTCGCCCAG
GTGTTTTTCTCAGGTGTTTTCCGCGTTCCGGGTCAAAGTTGGCGTTTTATTATTATAGTCAGCTGACGTG
TAGTGTATTTATACCCGGTGAGTTCCTCAAGAGGCCACTCTTGAGTGCCAGCGAGTAGAGTTTTCTCCTC
CGAGCCGCTCCGACACCGGGACTGAAAATGAGACATATTATCTGCCACGGAGGTGTTATTACCGAAGAAA
TGGCCGCCAGTCTTTTGGACCAGCTGATCGAAGAGGTACTGGCTGATAATCTTCCACCTCCTAGCCATTT
TGAACCACCTACCCTTCACGAACTGTATGATTTAGACGTGACGGCCCCCGAAGATCCCAACGAGGAGGCG
GTTTCGCAGATTTTTCCCGACTCTGTAATGTTGGCGGTGCAGGAAGGGATTGACTTACTCACTTTTCCGC
CGGCGCCCGGTTCTCCGGAGCCGCCTCACCTTTCCCGGCAGCCCGAGCAGCCGGAGCAGAGAGCCTTGGG
TCCGGTTTCTATGCCAAACCTTGTACCGGAGGTGATCGATCTTACCTGCCACGAGGCTGGCTTTCCACCC
AGTGACGACGAGGATGAAGAGGGTGAGGAGTTTGTGTTAGATTATGTGGAGCACCCCGGGCACGGTTGCA
GGTCTTGTCATTATCACCGGAGGAATACGGGGGACCCAGATATTATGTGTTCGCTTTGCTATATGAGGAC
CTGTGGCATGTTTGTCTACAGTAAGTGAAAATTATGGGCAGTGGGTGATAGAGTGGTGGGTTTGGTGTGG
TAATTTTTTTTTTAATTTTTACAGTTTTGTGGTTTAAAGAATTTTGTATTGTGATTTTTTTAAAAGGTCC
TGTGTCTGAACCTGAGCCTGAGCCCGAGCCAGAACCGGAGCCTGCAAGACCTACCCGCCGTCCTAAAATG
GCGCCTGCTATCCTGAGACGCCCGACATCACCTGTGTCTAGAGAATGCAATAGTAGTACGGATAGCTGTG
ACTCCGGTCCTTCTAACACACCTCCTGAGATACACCCGGTGGTCCCGCTGTGCCCCATTAAACCAGTTGC
CGTGAGAGTTGGTGGGCGTCGCCAGGCTGTGGAATGTATCGAGGACTTGCTTAACGAGCCTGGGCAACCT
TTGGACTTGAGCTGTAAACGCCCCAGGCCATAAGGTGTAAACCTGTGATTGCGTGTGTGGTTAACGCCTT
TGTTTGCTGAATGAGTTGATGTAAGTTTAATAAAGGGTGAGATAATGTTTAACTTGCATGGCGTGTTAAA
TGGGGCGGGGCTTAAAGGGTATATAATGCGCCGTGGGCTAATCTTGGTTACATCTGACCTCATGGAGGCT
TGGGAGTGTTTGGAAGATTTTTCTGCTGTGCGTAACTTGCTGGAACAGAGCTCTAACAGTACCTCTTGGT
TTTGGAGGTTTCTGTGGGGCTCATCCCAGGCAAAGTTAGTCTGCAGAATTAAGGAGGATTACAAGTGGGA
ATTTGAAGAGCTTTTGAAATCCTGTGGTGAGCTGTTTGATTCTTTGAATCTGGGTCACCAGGCGCTTTTC
CAAGAGAAGGTCATCAAGACTTTGGATTTTTCCACACCGGGGCGCGCTGCGGCTGCTGTTGCTTTTTTGA
GTTTTATAAAGGATAAATGGAGCGAAGAAACCCATCTGAGCGGGGGGTACCTGCTGGATTTTCTGGCCAT
GCATCTGTGGAGAGCGGTTGTGAGACACAAGAATCGCCTGCTACTGTTGTCTTCCGTCCGCCCGGCGATA
ATACCGACGGAGGAGCAGCAGCAGCAGCAGGAGGAAGCCAGGCGGCGGCGGCAGGAGCAGAGCCCATGGA
ACCCGAGAGCCGGCCTGGACCCTCGGGAATGAATGTTGTACAGGTGGCTGAACTGTATCCAGAACTGAGA
CGCATTTTGACAATTACAGAGGATGGGCAGGGGCTAAAGGGGGTAAAGAGGGAGCGGGGGGCTTGTGAGG
CTACAGAGGAGGCTAGGAATCTAGCTTTTAGCTTAATGACCAGACACCGTCCTGAGTGTATTACTTTTCA
ACAGATCAAGGATAATTGCGCTAATGAGCTTGATCTGCTGGCGCAGAAGTATTCCATAGAGCAGCTGACC
ACTTACTGGCTGCAGCCAGGGGATGATTTTGAGGAGGCTATTAGGGTATATGCAAAGGTGGCACTTAGGC
CAGATTGCAAGTACAAGATCAGCAAACTTGTAAATATCAGGAATTGTTGCTACATTTCTGGGAACGGGGC
CGAGGTGGAGATAGATACGGAGGATAGGGTGGCCTTTAGATGTAGCATGATAAATATGTGGCCGGGGGTG
CTTGGCATGGACGGGGTGGTTATTATGAATGTAAGGTTTACTGGCCCCAATTTTAGCGGTACGGTTTTCC
TGGCCAATACCAACCTTATCCTACACGGTGTAAGCTTCTATGGGTTTAACAATACCTGTGTGGAAGCCTG
GACCGATGTAAGGGTTCGGGGCTGTGCCTTTTACTGCTGCTGGAAGGGGGTGGTGTGTCGCCCCAAAAGC
AGGGCTTCAATTAAGAAATGCCTCTTTGAAAGGTGTACCTTGGGTATCCTGTCTGAGGGTAACTCCAGGG
TGCGCCACAATGTGGCCTCCGACTGTGGTTGCTTCATGCTAGTGAAAAGCGTGGCTGTGATTAAGCATAA
CATGGTATGTGGCAACTGCGAGGACAGGGCCTCTCAGATGCTGACCTGCTCGGACGGCAACTGTCACCTG
CTGAAGACCATTCACGTAGCCAGCCACTCTCGCAAGGCCTGGCCAGTGTTTGAGCATAACATACTGACCC
GCTGTTCCTTGCATTTGGGTAACAGGAGGGGGGTGTTCCTACCTTACCAATGCAATTTGAGTCACACTAA
GATATTGCTTGAGCCCGAGAGCATGTCCAAGGTGAACCTGAACGGGGTGTTTGACATGACCATGAAGATC
TGGAAGGTGCTGAGGTACGATGAGACCCGCACCAGGTGCAGACCCTGCGAGTGTGGCGGTAAACATATTA
GGAACCAGCCTGTGATGCTGGATGTGACCGAGGAGCTGAGGCCCGATCACTTGGTGCTGGCCTGCACCCG
CGCTGAGTTTGGCTCTAGCGATGAAGATACAGATTGAGGTACTGAAATGTGTGGGCGTGGCTTAAGGGTG
GGAAAGAATATATAAGGTGGGGGTCTTATGTAGTTTTGTATCTGTTTTGCAGCAGCCGCCGCCGCCATGA
GCACCAACTCGTTTGATGGAAGCATTGTGAGCTCATATTTGACAACGCGCATGCCCCCATGGGCCGGGGT
GCGTCAGAATGTGATGGGCTCCAGCATTGATGGTCGCCCCGTCCTGCCCGCAAACTCTACTACCTTGACC
TACGAGATTCGAACATCTTTCTAGAAGATCTCCTACAATATTCTCAGCTGCCATGGAAAATCGATGTTCT
TCTTTTATTCTCTCAAGATTTTCAGGCTGTATATTAAAACTTATATTAAGAACTATGCTAACCACCTCAT
CAGGAACCGTTGTAGGTGGCGTGGGTTTTCTTGGCAATCGACTCTCATGAAAACTACGAGCTAAATATTC
AATATGTTCCTCTTGACCAACTTTATTCTGCATTTTTTTTGAACGAGGTTTAGAGCAAGCTTCAGGAAAC
TGAGACAGGAATTTTATTAAAAATTTAAATTTTGAAGAAAGTTCAGGGTTAATAGCATCCATTTTTTGCT
TTGCAAGTTCCTCAGCATTCTTAACAAAAGACGTCTCTTTTGACATGTTTAAAGTTTAAACCTCCTGTGT
GAAATTATTATCCGCTCATAATTCCACACATTATACGAGCCGGAAGCATAAAGTGTAAAGCCTGGGGTGC
CTAATGAGTGAGCTAACTCACATTAATTGCGTTGCGCTCACTGCCAATTGCTTTCCAGTCGGGAAACCTG
TCGTGCCAGCTGCATTAATGAATCGGCCAACGCGCGGGGAGAGGCGGTTTGCGTATTGGGCGCTCTTCCG
CTTCCTCGCTCACTGACTCGCTGCGCTCGGTCGTTCGGCTGCGGCGAGCGGTATCAGCTCACTCAAAGGC
GGTAATACGGTTATCCACAGAATCAGGGGATAACGCAGGAAAGAACATGTGAGCAAAAGGCCAGCAAAAG
GCCAGGAACCGTAAAAAGGCCGCGTTGCTGGCGTTTTTCCATAGGCTCCGCCCCCCTGACGAGCATCACA
AAAATCGACGCTCAAGTCAGAGGTGGCGAAACCCGACAGGACTATAAAGATACCAGGCGTTTCCCCCTGG
AAGCTCCCTCGTGCGCTCTCCTGTTCCGACCCTGCCGCTTACCGGATACCTGTCCGCCTTTCTCCCTTCG
GGAAGCGTGGCGCTTTCTCATAGCTCACGCTGTAGGTATCTCAGTTCGGTGTAGGTCGTTCGCTCCAAGC
TGGGCTGTGTGCACGAACCCCCCGTTCAGCCCGACCGCTGCGCCTTATCCGGTAACTATCGTCTTGAGTC
CAACCCGGTAAGACACGACTTATCGCCACTGGCAGCAGCCACTGGTAACAGGATTAGCAGAGCGAGGTAT
GTAGGCGGTGCTACAGAGTTCTTGAAGTGGTGGCCTAACTACGGCTACACTAGAAGAACAGTATTTGGTA
TCTGCGCTCTGCTGAAGCCAGTTACCTTCGGAAAAAGAGTTGGTAGCTCTTGATCCGGCAAACAAACCAC
CGCTGGTAGCGGTGGTTTTTTTGTTTGCAAGCAGCAGATTACGCGCAGAAAAAAAGGATCTCAAGAAGAT
CCTTTGATCTTTTCTACGGGGTCTGACGCTCAGTGGAACGAAAACTCACGTTAAGGGATTTTGGTCATGA
GATTATCAAAAAGGATCTTCACCTAGATCCTTTTAAATTAAAAATGAAGTTTTAAATCAATCTAAAGTAT
ATATGAGTAAACTTGGTCTGACAGTTACCAATGCTTAATCAGTGAGGCACCTATCTCAGCGATCTGTCTA
TTTCGTTCATCCATAGTTGCCTGACTCCCCGTCGTGTAGATAACTACGATACGGGAGGGCTTACCATCTG
GCCCCAGTGCTGCAATGATACCGCGAGACCCACGCTCACCGGCTCCAGATTTATCAGCAATAAACCAGCC
AGCCGGAAGGGCCGAGCGCAGAAGTGGTCCTGCAACTTTATCCGCCTCCATCCAGTCTATTAATTGTTGC
CGGGAAGCTAGAGTAAGTAGTTCGCCAGTTAATAGTTTGCGCAACGTTGTTGCCATTGCTACAGGCATCG
TGGTGTCACGCTCGTCGTTTGGTATGGCTTCATTCAGCTCCGGTTCCCAACGATCAAGGCGAGTTACATG
ATCCCCCATGTTGTGCAAAAAAGCGGTTAGCTCCTTCGGTCCTCCGATCGTTGTCAGAAGTAAGTTGGCC
GCAGTGTTATCACTCATGGTTATGGCAGCACTGCATAATTCTCTTACTGTCATGCCATCCGTAAGATGCT
TTTCTGTGACTGGTGAGTACTCAACCAAGTCATTCTGAGAATAGTGTATGCGGCGACCGAGTTGCTCTTG
CCCGGCGTCAATACGGGATAATACCGCGCCACATAGCAGAACTTTAAAAGTGCTCATCATTGGAAAACGT
TCTTCGGGGCGAAAACTCTCAAGGATCTTACCGCTGTTGAGATCCAGTTCGATGTAACCCACTCGTGCAC
CCAACTGATCTTCAGCATCTTTTACTTTCACCAGCGTTTCTGGGTGAGCAAAAACAGGAAGGCAAAATGC
CGCAAAAAAGGGAATAAGGGCGACACGGAAATGTTGAATACTCATACTCTTCCTTTTTCAATATTATTGA
AGCATTTATCAGGGTTATTGTCTCATGAGCGGATACATATTTGAATGTATTTAGAAAAATAAACAAATAG
GGGTTCCGCGCACATTTCCCCGAAAAGTGCCACCTGACGTCTAAGAAACCATTATTATCATGACATTAAC
CTATAAAAATAGGCGTATCACGAGGCC
Features (pLannotate 1.2.2; 14 found; start..end, strand, type, name):
    305..323     +  promoter       T7 promoter: promoter for bacteriophage T7 RNA polymerase
    379..481     +  repeat_region  ITR: inverted terminal repeat of human adenovirus serotype 5 inverted
    569..719     +  misc_signal    Ad5 Ψ: packaging signal for adenovirus serotype 5
    938..1492    +  CDS            E1A_ADE02 (fragment): Experimental evidence at protein level: Swiss-Prot protein existence level 1. Plays a role in viral genome replication by driving entry of quiescent cells into the cell cycle. Stimulation of progression from G1 to S phase allows the virus to efficiently use the cellular DNA replicating machinery to achieve viral genome replication. E1A protein has both transforming and trans-activating activities. Induces the disassembly of the E2F1 transcription factor from RB1 by direct competition for the same binding site on RB1, with subsequent transcriptional activation of E2F1-regulated S-phase genes an
   1594..1920    +  CDS            E1A_ADE05 (fragment): Experimental evidence at protein level: Swiss-Prot protein existence level 1. Plays a role in viral genome replication by driving entry of quiescent cells into the cell cycle. Stimulation of progression from G1 to S phase allows the virus to efficiently use the cellular DNA replicating machinery to achieve viral genome replication. E1A protein has both transforming and trans-activating activities. Induces the disassembly of the E2F1 transcription factor from RB1 by direct competition for the same binding site on RB1, with subsequent transcriptional activation of E2F1-regulated S-phase genes an
   2397..3884    +  CDS            E1B55_ADE05: Experimental evidence at protein level: Swiss-Prot protein existence level 1. Plays a major role to prevent cellular inhibition of viral genome replication. Assembles an SCF-like E3 ubiquitin ligase complex based on the cellular proteins ELOB, ELOC, CUL5 and RBX1, in cooperation with viral E4orf6. This viral RING-type ligase ubiquitinates cellular substrates and targets them to proteasomal degradation: TP53/p53, LIG4, MRE11-RAD50-NBS1 (MRN) complex, ITGA3, DAXX and BLM. Degradation of host TP53/p53 activity is essential for preventing E1A-induced TP53 accumulation that would otherwise lead to
   3987..4136    +  CDS            IX (fragment): CAP9_ADE05 - Experimental evidence at protein level: Swiss-Prot protein existence level 1. Structural component of the virion that acts as a cement protein on the capsid exterior and forms triskelion structures consisting of three molecules that stabilize three hexon trimers at the center of each icosahedral facet and fixes the peripentonal hexons. Dispensable for assembly. During virus entry, recruits the anterograde motor kinesin-1 to the capsid docked at the nuclear pore complex thereby subjecting the docked capsid to a pulling force. The resulting tension leads to capsid disruption, disper
   4146..4526    -  CDS            eco47IR (fragment): T2E7_ECOLX - Protein predicted: Swiss-Prot protein existence level 4. Recognizes the double-stranded sequence GGWCC and cleaves after G-1. From Escherichia coli.
   4579..4609    -  promoter       lac UV5 promoter: E. coli lac promoter with an "up" mutation
   4624..4645    -  protein_bind   CAP binding site: CAP binding activates transcription in the presence of cAMP. E. coli catabolite activator protein
   4670..4753    -  CDS            lacI (fragment): lac repressor; lacI; The lac repressor binds to the lac operator to inhibit transcription in E. coli. This inhibition can be relieved by adding lactose or isopropyl-β-D-thiogalactopyranoside (IPTG).
   4936..5524    -  rep_origin     ori: high-copy-number ColE1/pMB1/pBR322/pUC origin of replication
   5695..6555    -  CDS            AmpR: β-lactamase; bla; confers resistance to ampicillin, carbenicillin, and related antibiotics
   6556..6660    -  promoter       AmpR promoter: bla
