[The description below was written by a language model from this plasmid's Addgene catalogue record and pLannotate feature annotations shown in this document.]
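Description:
pAd5-B1 is a bacterial cloning plasmid that carries the first of the genomic blocks used in the AdenoBuilder system, in which a recombinant human adenovirus serotype 5 genome is put together from segments held on separate plasmids. The backbone is pJet1.2, a positive-selection blunt-end cloning vector. It is propagated in E. coli through a ColE1/pUC-type origin and selected with ampicillin via the β-lactamase gene and its own promoter. The catalogue entry lists the plasmid as low copy, whereas the annotated origin is of the high-copy type and the associated publication title refers to high-copy plasmids, so the record is not consistent on this point. The insert was placed in the EcoRV site, which was destroyed in cloning. This position interrupts the vector's lethal eco47IR restriction-enzyme gene, now present only as a fragment downstream of its lac UV5 promoter, and that interruption is how pJet1.2 selects for insert-bearing clones. A T7 promoter from the backbone lies just upstream of the insert.

The 3,759 bp insert corresponds to the left end of the Ad5 genome, positions 1–3759. Annotated within it are the left inverted terminal repeat, which serves as a viral replication origin, and the Ψ packaging signal needed for encapsidation. These are followed by the E1A coding region (annotated as two fragments), the E1B 55K coding sequence, and the beginning of the protein IX gene. No heterologous promoter is recorded, and the viral genes remain in their native context. Because this block retains the E1 region, the sequence commonly deleted or replaced in adenoviral vectors, it supplies the wild-type left end in an assembled genome. The record does not state the assembly chemistry or how the block is released from the plasmid.
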