Addgene plasmid #122551: pAd5-B1
Purpose: Block 1 for AdenoBuilder genome assembly
Depositing lab: Fred Bunz. Depositing organization: Johns Hopkins University and School of Medicine. Publication: Seamless assembly of recombinant adenoviral genomes from high-copy plasmids. Miciak JJ, Hirshberg J, Bunz F. PLoS One. 2018 Jun 27;13(6):e0199563. doi: 10.1371/journal.pone.0199563. eCollection 2018. PubMed 29949649.
Backbone
  Vector backbone: pJet1.2
  Backbone manufacturer: ThermoFisher Scientific
  Backbone size w/o insert (bp): 2988
  Total vector size (bp): 6747
  Vector type: Synthetic Biology
Growth in bacteria
  Bacterial resistance: Ampicillin, 100 μg/mL
  Growth temperature: 37°C
  Growth strain: DH5alpha
  Copy number: Low Copy
Gene/Insert
  Gene/Insert name: Adenovirus 5 genomic region 1-3759
  Species: Adenovirus 5
  Insert size (bp): 3759
  Promoter: None
  Cloning method: Restriction Enzyme; 5′ cloning site EcoRV (destroyed during cloning); 3′ cloning site EcoRV (destroyed during cloning)
  Sequencing primers: 5′ CGACTCACTATAGGGAGAGCGGC; 3′ AAGAACATCGATTTTCCATGGCAG
Terms and licenses: Academic/Nonprofit Terms; Industry Terms: Not Available to Industry
How to cite: pAd5-B1 was a gift from Fred Bunz (Addgene plasmid # 122551 ; http://n2t.net/addgene:122551 ; RRID:Addgene_122551)
